Addgene plasmid #108222: pCherry.90 alpha
Purpose: Mammalian expression vector for mCherry fusion to human Hsp90 alpha
Depositing lab: Didier Picard. Depositing organization: University of Geneva. Publication: The exception that reinforces the rule: crosspriming by cytosolic peptides that escape degradation. Lev A, Takeda K, Zanker D, Maynard JC, Dimberu P, Waffarn E, Gibbs J, Netzer N, Princiotta MF, Neckers L, Picard D, Nicchitta CV, Chen W, Reiter Y, Bennink JR, Yewdell JW. Immunity. 2008 Jun;28(6):787-98. doi: 10.1016/j.immuni.2008.04.015. PubMed 18549799.
Backbone
  Vector backbone: pmCherry-C1
  Vector type: Mammalian Expression
  Selectable markers: Neomycin (select with G418)
Growth in bacteria
  Bacterial resistance: Kanamycin, 50 μg/mL
  Growth temperature: 37°C
  Growth strain: DH5alpha
  Copy number: High Copy
Gene/Insert
  Gene/Insert name: mCherry-Hsp90a
  Species: H. sapiens (human)
  Entrez Gene: HSP90AA1 (a.k.a. EL52, HEL-S-65p, HSP86, HSP89A, HSP90A, HSP90N, HSPC1, HSPCA, HSPCAL1, HSPCAL4, HSPN, Hsp103, Hsp89, Hsp90, LAP-2, LAP2)
  Promoter: CMV
  Cloning method: Restriction Enzyme; 5′ cloning site unknown (unknown if destroyed); 3′ cloning site unknown (unknown if destroyed)
Terms and licenses: Academic/Nonprofit Terms; Industry Terms: Not Available to Industry
How to cite: pCherry.90 alpha was a gift from Didier Picard (Addgene plasmid # 108222 ; http://n2t.net/addgene:108222 ; RRID:Addgene_108222)
