[The description below was written by a language model from this plasmid's Addgene catalogue record and pLannotate feature annotations shown in this document.]
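Description:
pCherry.90 alpha is a mammalian expression plasmid of 6,906 nt built on the pmCherry-C1 backbone, designed to produce human Hsp90 alpha (HSP90AA1) fused at its N-terminus to the red fluorescent protein mCherry. It is maintained in E. coli at high copy through a ColE1/pUC-type origin and also carries an f1 phage origin. A single Tn5 aminoglycoside phosphotransferase gene (NeoR/KanR) serves both hosts. A bacterial bla-type promoter drives it for kanamycin selection in E. coli, and the adjacent SV40 enhancer/early promoter drives it in mammalian cells for G418 selection of stable transfectants, with an HSV TK polyadenylation signal terminating the cassette.

The expression unit consists of the human cytomegalovirus immediate early enhancer and promoter, followed by the mCherry coding sequence. Next come a short stretch of residual multiple cloning site, which acts as the linker, the HSP90AA1 open reading frame and an SV40 poly(A) signal. The insert was introduced by restriction cloning, but the record does not identify the sites used. Both the depositor's sequence and the repository's sequencing result have the same length and the same arrangement of parts, differing only in where numbering begins. The small annotated fragments (SV40 large T antigen, ble, bGH poly(A), RSF ori) are most likely backbone remnants or partial matches rather than functional elements.

The construct gives strong constitutive expression of a fluorescently labelled cytosolic molecular chaperone. That makes it suitable for following Hsp90 alpha localisation and expression in transfected mammalian cells, or for marking cells that overexpress it. The associated publication concerns antigen crosspriming by cytosolic peptides.
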