Features (pLannotate 1.2.2; 15 found; start..end, strand, type, name):
     61..364     +  enhancer       CMV enhancer: human cytomegalovirus immediate early enhancer
    365..568     +  promoter       CMV promoter: human cytomegalovirus (CMV) immediate early promoter
    601..1308    +  CDS            mCherry: mCherry is a basic (constitutively fluorescent) red fluorescent protein published in 2004, derived from Discosoma sp.. It is reported to be a very rapidly-maturing monomer with low acid sensitivity.
   1309..1365    +  misc_feature   MCS: multiple cloning site
   1366..3561    +  CDS            HSP90AA1 (sequence partly withheld): HS90A_HUMAN - Also known as HSP90A, HSPC1, HSPCA. Experimental evidence at protein level: Swiss-Prot protein existence level 1. Molecular chaperone that promotes the maturation, structural maintenance and proper regulation of specific target proteins involved for instance in cell cycle control and signal transduction. Undergoes a functional cycle that is linked to its ATPase activity which is essential for its chaperone activity. This cycle probably induces conformational changes in the client proteins, thereby causing their activation. Interacts dynamically with various co-chaperones that mod
   3587..3671    +  CDS            large T antigen (fragment): large T antigen from SV40 (simian virus 40)
   3694..3815    +  polyA_signal   SV40 poly(A) signal: SV40 polyadenylation signal
   3849..4277    -  rep_origin     f1 ori (sequence partly withheld): f1 bacteriophage origin of replication; arrow indicates direction of (+) strand synthesis
   4304..4408    +  promoter       AmpR promoter: bla
   4410..4767    +  promoter       SV40 promoter: SV40 enhancer and early promoter
   4802..5596    +  CDS            NeoR/KanR: aminoglycoside phosphotransferase from Tn5; aph(3')-II (or nptII); confers resistance to neomycin, kanamycin, and G418 (Geneticin®)
   5617..5769    +  CDS            ble (fragment): BLE_KLEPN - Experimental evidence at protein level: Swiss-Prot protein existence level 1. Binding protein with a strong affinity to the bleomycin family of antibiotics. Binds to CL990; an antimitotic-antibiotic compound. From Klebsiella pneumoniae.
   5828..5875    +  polyA_signal   HSV TK poly(A) signal: herpes simplex virus thymidine kinase polyadenylation signal (Cole and Stacy, 1985)
   5966..5982    -  polyA_signal   bGH poly(A) signal (fragment): bovine growth hormone polyadenylation signal
   6204..6792    +  rep_origin     ori: high-copy-number ColE1/pMB1/pBR322/pUC origin of replication
>Addgene plasmid #108222 | pCherry.90 alpha | depositor full sequence | sequence record 204034 | Full Sequence
TAGTTATTAATAGTAATCAATTACGGGGTCATTAGTTCATAGCCCATATATGGAGTTCCGCGTTACATAA
CTTACGGTAAATGGCCCGCCTGGCTGACCGCCCAACGACCCCCGCCCATTGACGTCAATAATGACGTATG
TTCCCATAGTAACGCCAATAGGGACTTTCCATTGACGTCAATGGGTGGAGTATTTACGGTAAACTGCCCA
CTTGGCAGTACATCAAGTGTATCATATGCCAAGTACGCCCCCTATTGACGTCAATGACGGTAAATGGCCC
GCCTGGCATTATGCCCAGTACATGACCTTATGGGACTTTCCTACTTGGCAGTACATCTACGTATTAGTCA
TCGCTATTACCATGGTGATGCGGTTTTGGCAGTACATCAATGGGCGTGGATAGCGGTTTGACTCACGGGG
ATTTCCAAGTCTCCACCCCATTGACGTCAATGGGAGTTTGTTTTGGCACCAAAATCAACGGGACTTTCCA
AAATGTCGTAACAACTCCGCCCCATTGACGCAAATGGGCGGTAGGCGTGTACGGTGGGAGGTCTATATAA
GCAGAGCTGGTTTAGTGAACCGTCAGATCCGCTAGCCACCATGGTGAGCAAGGGCGAGGAGGATAACATG
GCCATCATCAAGGAGTTCATGCGCTTCAAGGTGCACATGGAGGGCTCCGTGAACGGCCACGAGTTCGAGA
TCGAGGGCGAGGGCGAGGGCCGCCCCTACGAGGGCACCCAGACCGCCAAGCTGAAGGTGACCAAGGGTGG
CCCCCTGCCCTTCGCCTGGGACATCCTGTCCCCTCAGTTCATGTACGGCTCCAAGGCCTACGTGAAGCAC
CCCGCCGACATCCCCGACTACTTGAAGCTGTCCTTCCCCGAGGGCTTCAAGTGGGAGCGCGTGATGAACT
TCGAGGACGGCGGCGTGGTGACCGTGACCCAGGACTCCTCCCTGCAGGACGGCGAGTTCATCTACAAGGT
GAAGCTGCGCGGCACCAACTTCCCCTCCGACGGCCCCGTAATGCAGAAGAAGACCATGGGCTGGGAGGCC
TCCTCCGAGCGGATGTACCCCGAGGACGGCGCCCTGAAGGGCGAGATCAAGCAGAGGCTGAAGCTGAAGG
ACGGCGGCCACTACGACGCTGAGGTCAAGACCACCTACAAGGCCAAGAAGCCCGTGCAGCTGCCCGGCGC
CTACAACGTCAACATCAAGTTGGACATCACCTCCCACAACGAGGACTACACCATCGTGGAACAGTACGAA
CGCGCCGAGGGCCGCCACTCCACCGGCGGCATGGACGAGCTGTACAAGAGATCTCGAGCTCAAGCTTCGA
ATTCTGCAGTCGACGGTACCGCGGGCCCGGGATCC
[711 nt withheld, positions 1366-2076]
AAGGAAGACAAAGAAGAAGAAAAAGAAAAAGAAGAGAAAGAGTCGGAAGACAAACCTGAAATTGAAGATG
TTGGTTCTGATGAGGAAGAAGAAAAGAAGGATGGTGACAAGAAGAAGAAGAAGAAGATTAAGGAAAAGTA
CATCGATCAAGAAGAGCTCAACAAAACAAAGCCCATCTGGACCAGAAATCCCGACGATATTACTAATGAG
GAGTACGGAGAATTCTATAAGAGCTTGACCAATGACTGGGAAGATCACTTGGCAGTGAAGCATTTTTCAG
TTGAAGGACAGTTGGAATTCAGAGCCCTTCTATTTGTCCCACGACGTGCTCCTTTTGATCTGTTTGAAAA
CAGAAAGAAAAAGAACAATATCAAATTGTATGTACGCAGAGTTTTCATCATGGATAACTGTGAGGAGCTA
ATCCCTGAATATCTGAACTTCATTAGAGGGGTGGTAGACTCGGAGGATCTCCCTCTAAACATATCCCGTG
AGATGTTGCAACAAAGCAAAATTTTGAAAGTTATCAGGAAGAATTTGGTCAAAAAATGCTTAGAACTCTT
TACTGAACTGGCGGAAGATAAAGAGAACTACAAGAAATTCTATGAGCAGTTCTCTAAAAACATAAAGCTT
GGAATACACGAAGACTCTCAAAATCGGAAGAAGCTTTCAGAGCTGTTAAGGTACTACACATCTGCCTCTG
GTGATGAGATGGTTTCTCTCAAGGACTACTGCACCAGAATGAAGGAGAACCAGAAACATATCTATTATAT
CACAGGTGAGACCAAGGACCAGGTAGCTAACTCAGCCTTTGTGGAACGTCTTCGGAAACATGGCTTAGAA
GTGATCTATATGATTGAGCCCATTGATGAGTACTGTGTCCAACAGCTGAAGGAATTTGAGGGGAAGACTT
TAGTGTCAGTCACCAAAGAAGGCCTGGAACTTCCAGAGGATGAAGAAGAGAAAAAGAAGCAGGAAGAGAA
AAAAACAAAGTTTGAGAACCTCTGCAAAATCATGAAAGACATATTGGAGAAAAAAGTTGAAAAGGTGGTT
GTGTCAAACCGATTGGTGACATCTCCATGCTGTATTGTCACAAGCACATATGGCTGGACAGCAAACATGG
AGAGAATCATGAAAGCTCAAGCCCTAAGAGACAACTCAACAATGGGTTACATGGCAGCAAAGAAACACCT
GGAGATAAACCCTGACCATTCCATTATTGAGACCTTAAGGCAAAAGGCAGAGGCTGATAAGAACGACAAG
TCTGTGAAGGATCTGGTCATCTTGCTTTATGAAACTGCGCTCCTGTCTTCTGGCTTCAGTCTGGAAGATC
CCCAGACACATGCTAACAGGATCTACAGGATGATCAAACTTGGTCTGGGTATTGATGAAGATGACCCTAC
TGCTGATGATACCAGTGCTGCTGTAACTGAAGAAATGCCACCCCTTGAAGGAGATGACGACACATCACGC
ATGGAAGAAGTAGACTAAGGATCCACCGGATCTAGATAACTGATCATAATCAGCCATACCACATTTGTAG
AGGTTTTACTTGCTTTAAAAAACCTCCCACACCTCCCCCTGAACCTGAAACATAAAATGAATGCAATTGT
TGTTGTTAACTTGTTTATTGCAGCTTATAATGGTTACAAATAAAGCAATAGCATCACAAATTTCACAAAT
AAAGCATTTTTTTCACTGCATTCTAGTTGTGGTTTGTCCAAACTCATCAATGTATCTTAACGCGTAAATT
GTAAGCGTTAATATTTTGTTAAAATTCGCGTTAAATTTTTGTTAAATCAGCTCATTTTTTAACCAATAGG
CCGAAATCGGCAAAATCCCTTATAAATCAAAAGAATAGACCGAGATAGGGT
[37 nt withheld, positions 3948-3984]
AAAGAACGTGGACTCCAACGTCAAAGG
[49 nt withheld, positions 4012-4060]
T
[91 nt withheld, positions 4062-4152]
G
[124 nt withheld, positions 4154-4277]
CAGGTGGCACTTTTCGGGGAAATGTGCGCGGAACCCCTATTTGTTTATTTTTCTAAATACATTCAAATAT
GTATCCGCTCATGAGACAATAACCCTGATAAATGCTTCAATAATATTGAAAAAGGAAGAGTCCTGAGGCG
GAAAGAACCAGCTGTGGAATGTGTGTCAGTTAGGGTGTGGAAAGTCCCCAGGCTCCCCAGCAGGCAGAAG
TATGCAAAGCATGCATCTCAATTAGTCAGCAACCAGGTGTGGAAAGTCCCCAGGCTCCCCAGCAGGCAGA
AGTATGCAAAGCATGCATCTCAATTAGTCAGCAACCATAGTCCCGCCCCTAACTCCGCCCATCCCGCCCC
TAACTCCGCCCAGTTCCGCCCATTCTCCGCCCCATGGCTGACTAATTTTTTTTATTTATGCAGAGGCCGA
GGCCGCCTCGGCCTCTGAGCTATTCCAGAAGTAGTGAGGAGGCTTTTTTGGAGGCCTAGGCTTTTGCAAA
GATCGATCAAGAGACAGGATGAGGATCGTTTCGCATGATTGAACAAGATGGATTGCACGCAGGTTCTCCG
GCCGCTTGGGTGGAGAGGCTATTCGGCTATGACTGGGCACAACAGACAATCGGCTGCTCTGATGCCGCCG
TGTTCCGGCTGTCAGCGCAGGGGCGCCCGGTTCTTTTTGTCAAGACCGACCTGTCCGGTGCCCTGAATGA
ACTGCAAGACGAGGCAGCGCGGCTATCGTGGCTGGCCACGACGGGCGTTCCTTGCGCAGCTGTGCTCGAC
GTTGTCACTGAAGCGGGAAGGGACTGGCTGCTATTGGGCGAAGTGCCGGGGCAGGATCTCCTGTCATCTC
ACCTTGCTCCTGCCGAGAAAGTATCCATCATGGCTGATGCAATGCGGCGGCTGCATACGCTTGATCCGGC
TACCTGCCCATTCGACCACCAAGCGAAACATCGCATCGAGCGAGCACGTACTCGGATGGAAGCCGGTCTT
GTCGATCAGGATGATCTGGACGAAGAGCATCAGGGGCTCGCGCCAGCCGAACTGTTCGCCAGGCTCAAGG
CGAGCATGCCCGACGGCGAGGATCTCGTCGTGACCCATGGCGATGCCTGCTTGCCGAATATCATGGTGGA
AAATGGCCGCTTTTCTGGATTCATCGACTGTGGCCGGCTGGGTGTGGCGGACCGCTATCAGGACATAGCG
TTGGCTACCCGTGATATTGCTGAAGAGCTTGGCGGCGAATGGGCTGACCGCTTCCTCGTGCTTTACGGTA
TCGCCGCTCCCGATTCGCAGCGCATCGCCTTCTATCGCCTTCTTGACGAGTTCTTCTGAGCGGGACTCTG
GGGTTCGAAATGACCGACCAAGCGACGCCCAACCTGCCATCACGAGATTTCGATTCCACCGCCGCCTTCT
ATGAAAGGTTGGGCTTCGGAATCGTTTTCCGGGACGCCGGCTGGATGATCCTCCAGCGCGGGGATCTCAT
GCTGGAGTTCTTCGCCCACCCTAGGGGGAGGCTAACTGAAACACGGAAGGAGACAATACCGGAAGGAACC
CGCGCTATGACGGCAATAAAAAGACAGAATAAAACGCACGGTGTTGGGTCGTTTGTTCATAAACGCGGGG
TTCGGTCCCAGGGCTGGCACTCTGTCGATACCCCACCGAGACCCCATTGGGGCCAATACGCCCGCGTTTC
TTCCTTTTCCCCACCCCACCCCCCAAGTTCGGGTGAAGGCCCAGGGCTCGCAGCCAACGTCGGGGCGGCA
GGCCCTGCCATAGCCTCAGGTTACTCATATATACTTTAGATTGATTTAAAACTTCATTTTTAATTTAAAA
GGATCTAGGTGAAGATCCTTTTTGATAATCTCATGACCAAAATCCCTTAACGTGAGTTTTCGTTCCACTG
AGCGTCAGACCCCGTAGAAAAGATCAAAGGATCTTCTTGAGATCCTTTTTTTCTGCGCGTAATCTGCTGC
TTGCAAACAAAAAAACCACCGCTACCAGCGGTGGTTTGTTTGCCGGATCAAGAGCTACCAACTCTTTTTC
CGAAGGTAACTGGCTTCAGCAGAGCGCAGATACCAAATACTGTCCTTCTAGTGTAGCCGTAGTTAGGCCA
CCACTTCAAGAACTCTGTAGCACCGCCTACATACCTCGCTCTGCTAATCCTGTTACCAGTGGCTGCTGCC
AGTGGCGATAAGTCGTGTCTTACCGGGTTGGACTCAAGACGATAGTTACCGGATAAGGCGCAGCGGTCGG
GCTGAACGGGGGGTTCGTGCACACAGCCCAGCTTGGAGCGAACGACCTACACCGAACTGAGATACCTACA
GCGTGAGCTATGAGAAAGCGCCACGCTTCCCGAAGGGAGAAAGGCGGACAGGTATCCGGTAAGCGGCAGG
GTCGGAACAGGAGAGCGCACGAGGGAGCTTCCAGGGGGAAACGCCTGGTATCTTTATAGTCCTGTCGGGT
TTCGCCACCTCTGACTTGAGCGTCGATTTTTGTGATGCTCGTCAGGGGGGCGGAGCCTATGGAAAAACGC
CAGCAACGCGGCCTTTTTACGGTTCCTGGCCTTTTGCTGGCCTTTTGCTCACATGTTCTTTCCTGCGTTA
TCCCCTGATTCTGTGGATAACCGTATTACCGCCATGCAT
