Features (pLannotate 1.2.2; 16 found; start..end, strand, type, name):
      1..48      +  rep_origin     RSF ori (fragment): Plasmids containing the RSF 1030 origin of replication can be propagated in E. coli cells that contain additional plasmids with compatible origins.
    116..419     +  enhancer       CMV enhancer: human cytomegalovirus immediate early enhancer
    420..623     +  promoter       CMV promoter: human cytomegalovirus (CMV) immediate early promoter
    656..1363    +  CDS            mCherry: mCherry is a basic (constitutively fluorescent) red fluorescent protein published in 2004, derived from Discosoma sp.. It is reported to be a very rapidly-maturing monomer with low acid sensitivity.
   1364..1420    +  misc_feature   MCS: multiple cloning site
   1421..3616    +  CDS            HSP90AA1 (sequence partly withheld): HS90A_HUMAN - Also known as HSP90A, HSPC1, HSPCA. Experimental evidence at protein level: Swiss-Prot protein existence level 1. Molecular chaperone that promotes the maturation, structural maintenance and proper regulation of specific target proteins involved for instance in cell cycle control and signal transduction. Undergoes a functional cycle that is linked to its ATPase activity which is essential for its chaperone activity. This cycle probably induces conformational changes in the client proteins, thereby causing their activation. Interacts dynamically with various co-chaperones that mod
   3642..3726    +  CDS            large T antigen (fragment): large T antigen from SV40 (simian virus 40)
   3749..3870    +  polyA_signal   SV40 poly(A) signal: SV40 polyadenylation signal
   3904..4332    -  rep_origin     f1 ori (sequence partly withheld): f1 bacteriophage origin of replication; arrow indicates direction of (+) strand synthesis
   4359..4463    +  promoter       AmpR promoter: bla
   4465..4822    +  promoter       SV40 promoter: SV40 enhancer and early promoter
   4857..5651    +  CDS            NeoR/KanR: aminoglycoside phosphotransferase from Tn5; aph(3')-II (or nptII); confers resistance to neomycin, kanamycin, and G418 (Geneticin®)
   5672..5824    +  CDS            ble (fragment): BLE_KLEPN - Experimental evidence at protein level: Swiss-Prot protein existence level 1. Binding protein with a strong affinity to the bleomycin family of antibiotics. Binds to CL990; an antimitotic-antibiotic compound. From Klebsiella pneumoniae.
   5883..5930    +  polyA_signal   HSV TK poly(A) signal: herpes simplex virus thymidine kinase polyadenylation signal (Cole and Stacy, 1985)
   6021..6037    -  polyA_signal   bGH poly(A) signal (fragment): bovine growth hormone polyadenylation signal
   6259..6847    +  rep_origin     ori: high-copy-number ColE1/pMB1/pBR322/pUC origin of replication
>Addgene plasmid #108222 | pCherry.90 alpha | addgene full sequence | sequence record 207849 | Addgene NGS Result
GTTCTTTCCTGCGTTATCCCCTGATTCTGTGGATAACCGTATTACCGCCATGCATTAGTTATTAATAGTA
ATCAATTACGGGGTCATTAGTTCATAGCCCATATATGGAGTTCCGCGTTACATAACTTACGGTAAATGGC
CCGCCTGGCTGACCGCCCAACGACCCCCGCCCATTGACGTCAATAATGACGTATGTTCCCATAGTAACGC
CAATAGGGACTTTCCATTGACGTCAATGGGTGGAGTATTTACGGTAAACTGCCCACTTGGCAGTACATCA
AGTGTATCATATGCCAAGTACGCCCCCTATTGACGTCAATGACGGTAAATGGCCCGCCTGGCATTATGCC
CAGTACATGACCTTATGGGACTTTCCTACTTGGCAGTACATCTACGTATTAGTCATCGCTATTACCATGG
TGATGCGGTTTTGGCAGTACATCAATGGGCGTGGATAGCGGTTTGACTCACGGGGATTTCCAAGTCTCCA
CCCCATTGACGTCAATGGGAGTTTGTTTTGGCACCAAAATCAACGGGACTTTCCAAAATGTCGTAACAAC
TCCGCCCCATTGACGCAAATGGGCGGTAGGCGTGTACGGTGGGAGGTCTATATAAGCAGAGCTGGTTTAG
TGAACCGTCAGATCCGCTAGCCACCATGGTGAGCAAGGGCGAGGAGGATAACATGGCCATCATCAAGGAG
TTCATGCGCTTCAAGGTGCACATGGAGGGCTCCGTGAACGGCCACGAGTTCGAGATCGAGGGCGAGGGCG
AGGGCCGCCCCTACGAGGGCACCCAGACCGCCAAGCTGAAGGTGACCAAGGGTGGCCCCCTGCCCTTCGC
CTGGGACATCCTGTCCCCTCAGTTCATGTACGGCTCCAAGGCCTACGTGAAGCACCCCGCCGACATCCCC
GACTACTTGAAGCTGTCCTTCCCCGAGGGCTTCAAGTGGGAGCGCGTGATGAACTTCGAGGACGGCGGCG
TGGTGACCGTGACCCAGGACTCCTCCCTGCAGGACGGCGAGTTCATCTACAAGGTGAAGCTGCGCGGCAC
CAACTTCCCCTCCGACGGCCCCGTAATGCAGAAGAAGACCATGGGCTGGGAGGCCTCCTCCGAGCGGATG
TACCCCGAGGACGGCGCCCTGAAGGGCGAGATCAAGCAGAGGCTGAAGCTGAAGGACGGCGGCCACTACG
ACGCTGAGGTCAAGACCACCTACAAGGCCAAGAAGCCCGTGCAGCTGCCCGGCGCCTACAACGTCAACAT
CAAGTTGGACATCACCTCCCACAACGAGGACTACACCATCGTGGAACAGTACGAACGCGCCGAGGGCCGC
CACTCCACCGGCGGCATGGACGAGCTGTACAAGAGATCTCGAGCTCAAGCTTCGAATTCTGCAGTCGACG
GTACCGCGGGCCCGGGATCC
[711 nt withheld, positions 1421-2131]
AAGGAAGACAAAGAAGAAGAAAAAGAAAAAGAAGAGAAAGAGTCGGAAGACAAACCTGAAATTGAAGATG
TTGGTTCTGATGAGGAAGAAGAAAAGAAGGATGGTGACAAGAAGAAGAAGAAGAAGATTAAGGAAAAGTA
CATCGATCAAGAAGAGCTCAACAAAACAAAGCCCATCTGGACCAGAAATCCCGACGATATTACTAATGAG
GAGTACGGAGAATTCTATAAGAGCTTGACCAATGACTGGGAAGATCACTTGGCAGTGAAGCATTTTTCAG
TTGAAGGACAGTTGGAATTCAGAGCCCTTCTATTTGTCCCACGACGTGCTCCTTTTGATCTGTTTGAAAA
CAGAAAGAAAAAGAACAATATCAAATTGTATGTACGCAGAGTTTTCATCATGGATAACTGTGAGGAGCTA
ATCCCTGAATATCTGAACTTCATTAGAGGGGTGGTAGACTCGGAGGATCTCCCTCTAAACATATCCCGTG
AGATGTTGCAACAAAGCAAAATTTTGAAAGTTATCAGGAAGAATTTGGTCAAAAAATGCTTAGAACTCTT
TACTGAACTGGCGGAAGATAAAGAGAACTACAAGAAATTCTATGAGCAGTTCTCTAAAAACATAAAGCTT
GGAATACACGAAGACTCTCAAAATCGGAAGAAGCTTTCAGAGCTGTTAAGGTACTACACATCTGCCTCTG
GTGATGAGATGGTTTCTCTCAAGGACTACTGCACCAGAATGAAGGAGAACCAGAAACATATCTATTATAT
CACAGGTGAGACCAAGGACCAGGTAGCTAACTCAGCCTTTGTGGAACGTCTTCGGAAACATGGCTTAGAA
GTGATCTATATGATTGAGCCCATTGATGAGTACTGTGTCCAACAGCTGAAGGAATTTGAGGGGAAGACTT
TAGTGTCAGTCACCAAAGAAGGCCTGGAACTTCCAGAGGATGAAGAAGAGAAAAAGAAGCAGGAAGAGAA
AAAAACAAAGTTTGAGAACCTCTGCAAAATCATGAAAGACATATTGGAGAAAAAAGTTGAAAAGGTGGTT
GTGTCAAACCGATTGGTGACATCTCCATGCTGTATTGTCACAAGCACATATGGCTGGACAGCAAACATGG
AGAGAATCATGAAAGCTCAAGCCCTAAGAGACAACTCAACAATGGGTTACATGGCAGCAAAGAAACACCT
GGAGATAAACCCTGACCATTCCATTATTGAGACCTTAAGGCAAAAGGCAGAGGCTGATAAGAACGACAAG
TCTGTGAAGGATCTGGTCATCTTGCTTTATGAAACTGCGCTCCTGTCTTCTGGCTTCAGTCTGGAAGATC
CCCAGACACATGCTAACAGGATCTACAGGATGATCAAACTTGGTCTGGGTATTGATGAAGATGACCCTAC
TGCTGATGATACCAGTGCTGCTGTAACTGAAGAAATGCCACCCCTTGAAGGAGATGACGACACATCACGC
ATGGAAGAAGTAGACTAAGGATCCACCGGATCTAGATAACTGATCATAATCAGCCATACCACATTTGTAG
AGGTTTTACTTGCTTTAAAAAACCTCCCACACCTCCCCCTGAACCTGAAACATAAAATGAATGCAATTGT
TGTTGTTAACTTGTTTATTGCAGCTTATAATGGTTACAAATAAAGCAATAGCATCACAAATTTCACAAAT
AAAGCATTTTTTTCACTGCATTCTAGTTGTGGTTTGTCCAAACTCATCAATGTATCTTAACGCGTAAATT
GTAAGCGTTAATATTTTGTTAAAATTCGCGTTAAATTTTTGTTAAATCAGCTCATTTTTTAACCAATAGG
CCGAAATCGGCAAAATCCCTTATAAATCAAAAGAATAGACCGAGATAGGGT
[37 nt withheld, positions 4003-4039]
AAAGAACGTGGACTCCAACGTCAAAGG
[49 nt withheld, positions 4067-4115]
T
[91 nt withheld, positions 4117-4207]
G
[124 nt withheld, positions 4209-4332]
CAGGTGGCACTTTTCGGGGAAATGTGCGCGGAACCCCTATTTGTTTATTTTTCTAAATACATTCAAATAT
GTATCCGCTCATGAGACAATAACCCTGATAAATGCTTCAATAATATTGAAAAAGGAAGAGTCCTGAGGCG
GAAAGAACCAGCTGTGGAATGTGTGTCAGTTAGGGTGTGGAAAGTCCCCAGGCTCCCCAGCAGGCAGAAG
TATGCAAAGCATGCATCTCAATTAGTCAGCAACCAGGTGTGGAAAGTCCCCAGGCTCCCCAGCAGGCAGA
AGTATGCAAAGCATGCATCTCAATTAGTCAGCAACCATAGTCCCGCCCCTAACTCCGCCCATCCCGCCCC
TAACTCCGCCCAGTTCCGCCCATTCTCCGCCCCATGGCTGACTAATTTTTTTTATTTATGCAGAGGCCGA
GGCCGCCTCGGCCTCTGAGCTATTCCAGAAGTAGTGAGGAGGCTTTTTTGGAGGCCTAGGCTTTTGCAAA
GATCGATCAAGAGACAGGATGAGGATCGTTTCGCATGATTGAACAAGATGGATTGCACGCAGGTTCTCCG
GCCGCTTGGGTGGAGAGGCTATTCGGCTATGACTGGGCACAACAGACAATCGGCTGCTCTGATGCCGCCG
TGTTCCGGCTGTCAGCGCAGGGGCGCCCGGTTCTTTTTGTCAAGACCGACCTGTCCGGTGCCCTGAATGA
ACTGCAAGACGAGGCAGCGCGGCTATCGTGGCTGGCCACGACGGGCGTTCCTTGCGCAGCTGTGCTCGAC
GTTGTCACTGAAGCGGGAAGGGACTGGCTGCTATTGGGCGAAGTGCCGGGGCAGGATCTCCTGTCATCTC
ACCTTGCTCCTGCCGAGAAAGTATCCATCATGGCTGATGCAATGCGGCGGCTGCATACGCTTGATCCGGC
TACCTGCCCATTCGACCACCAAGCGAAACATCGCATCGAGCGAGCACGTACTCGGATGGAAGCCGGTCTT
GTCGATCAGGATGATCTGGACGAAGAGCATCAGGGGCTCGCGCCAGCCGAACTGTTCGCCAGGCTCAAGG
CGAGCATGCCCGACGGCGAGGATCTCGTCGTGACCCATGGCGATGCCTGCTTGCCGAATATCATGGTGGA
AAATGGCCGCTTTTCTGGATTCATCGACTGTGGCCGGCTGGGTGTGGCGGACCGCTATCAGGACATAGCG
TTGGCTACCCGTGATATTGCTGAAGAGCTTGGCGGCGAATGGGCTGACCGCTTCCTCGTGCTTTACGGTA
TCGCCGCTCCCGATTCGCAGCGCATCGCCTTCTATCGCCTTCTTGACGAGTTCTTCTGAGCGGGACTCTG
GGGTTCGAAATGACCGACCAAGCGACGCCCAACCTGCCATCACGAGATTTCGATTCCACCGCCGCCTTCT
ATGAAAGGTTGGGCTTCGGAATCGTTTTCCGGGACGCCGGCTGGATGATCCTCCAGCGCGGGGATCTCAT
GCTGGAGTTCTTCGCCCACCCTAGGGGGAGGCTAACTGAAACACGGAAGGAGACAATACCGGAAGGAACC
CGCGCTATGACGGCAATAAAAAGACAGAATAAAACGCACGGTGTTGGGTCGTTTGTTCATAAACGCGGGG
TTCGGTCCCAGGGCTGGCACTCTGTCGATACCCCACCGAGACCCCATTGGGGCCAATACGCCCGCGTTTC
TTCCTTTTCCCCACCCCACCCCCCAAGTTCGGGTGAAGGCCCAGGGCTCGCAGCCAACGTCGGGGCGGCA
GGCCCTGCCATAGCCTCAGGTTACTCATATATACTTTAGATTGATTTAAAACTTCATTTTTAATTTAAAA
GGATCTAGGTGAAGATCCTTTTTGATAATCTCATGACCAAAATCCCTTAACGTGAGTTTTCGTTCCACTG
AGCGTCAGACCCCGTAGAAAAGATCAAAGGATCTTCTTGAGATCCTTTTTTTCTGCGCGTAATCTGCTGC
TTGCAAACAAAAAAACCACCGCTACCAGCGGTGGTTTGTTTGCCGGATCAAGAGCTACCAACTCTTTTTC
CGAAGGTAACTGGCTTCAGCAGAGCGCAGATACCAAATACTGTTCTTCTAGTGTAGCCGTAGTTAGGCCA
CCACTTCAAGAACTCTGTAGCACCGCCTACATACCTCGCTCTGCTAATCCTGTTACCAGTGGCTGCTGCC
AGTGGCGATAAGTCGTGTCTTACCGGGTTGGACTCAAGACGATAGTTACCGGATAAGGCGCAGCGGTCGG
GCTGAACGGGGGGTTCGTGCACACAGCCCAGCTTGGAGCGAACGACCTACACCGAACTGAGATACCTACA
GCGTGAGCTATGAGAAAGCGCCACGCTTCCCGAAGGGAGAAAGGCGGACAGGTATCCGGTAAGCGGCAGG
GTCGGAACAGGAGAGCGCACGAGGGAGCTTCCAGGGGGAAACGCCTGGTATCTTTATAGTCCTGTCGGGT
TTCGCCACCTCTGACTTGAGCGTCGATTTTTGTGATGCTCGTCAGGGGGGCGGAGCCTATGGAAAAACGC
CAGCAACGCGGCCTTTTTACGGTTCCTGGCCTTTTGCTGGCCTTTTGCTCACAT
